>Addgene plasmid #104111 | pAAV-TRE-EYFP-WPRE | depositor full sequence | sequence record 197312 | pAAV-TRE-EYFP-WPRE sequence 5130 bps
TTCTTTCCTGCGTTATCCCCTGATTCTGTGGATAACCGTATTACCGCCTTTGAGTGAGCTGATACCGCTC
GCCGCAGCCGAACGACCGAGCGCAGCGAGTCAGTGAGCGAGGAAGCGGAAGAGCGCCCAATACGCAAACC
GCCTCTCCCCGCGCGTTGGCCGATTCATTAATGCAGCTGGCACGACAGGTTTCCCGACTGGAAAGCGGGC
AGTGAGCGCAACGCAATTAATGTGAGTTAGCTCACTCATTAGGCACCCCAGGCTTTACACTTTATGCTTC
CGGCTCGTATGTTGTGTGGAATTGTGAGCGGATAACAATTTCACACAGGAAACAGCTATGACCATGATTA
CGCCAGATTTAATTAAGGCCTTAATTAGGCTGCGCGCTCGCTCGCTCACTGAGGCCGCCCGGGCAAAGCC
CGGGCGTCGGGCGACCTTTGGTCGCCCGGCCTCAGTGAGCGAGCGAGCGCGCAGAGAGGGAGTGGCCAAC
TCCATCACTAGGGGTTCCTTGTAGTTAATGATTAACCCGCCATGCTACTTATCTACGTAGCCATGCTCTA
GGAAGATCTCGAATTGGTTTACTCCCTATCAGTGATAGAGAACGTATGTCGAGTTTACTCCCTATCAGTG
ATAGAGAACGATGTCGAGTTTACTCCCTATCAGTGATAGAGAACGTATGTCGAGTTTACTCCCTATCAGT
GATAGAGAACGTATGTCGAGTTTACTCCCTATCAGTGATAGAGAACGTATGTCGAGTTTATCCCTATCAG
TGATAGAGAACGTATGTCGAGTTTACTCCCTATCAGTGATAGAGAACGTATGTCGAGGTAGGCGTGTACG
GTGGGAGGCCTATATAAGCAGAGCTCGTTTAGTGAACCGTCAGATCGCCTGGAGAATTCGCCACCATGGT
GAGCAAGGGCGAGGAGCTGTTCACCGGGGTGGTGCCCATCCTGGTCGAGCTGGACGGCGACGTAAACGGC
CACAAGTTCAGCGTGTCCGGCGAGGGCGAGGGCGATGCCACCTACGGCAAGCTGACCCTGAAGTTCATCT
GCACCACCGGCAAGCTGCCCGTGCCCTGGCCCACCCTCGTGACCACCTTCGGCTACGGCCTGCAGTGCTT
CGCCCGCTACCCCGACCACATGAAGCAGCACGACTTCTTCAAGTCCGCCATGCCCGAAGGCTACGTCCAG
GAGCGCACCATCTTCTTCAAGGACGACGGCAACTACAAGACCCGCGCCGAGGTGAAGTTCGAGGGCGACA
CCCTGGTGAACCGCATCGAGCTGAAGGGCATCGACTTCAAGGAGGACGGCAACATCCTGGGGCACAAGCT
GGAGTACAACTACAACAGCCACAACGTCTATATCATGGCCGACAAGCAGAAGAACGGCATCAAGGTGAAC
TTCAAGATCCGCCACAACATCGAGGACGGCAGCGTGCAGCTCGCCGACCACTACCAGCAGAACACCCCCA
TCGGCGACGGCCCCGTGCTGCTGCCCGACAACCACTACCTGAGCTACCAGTCCGCCCTGAGCAAAGACCC
CAACGAGAAGCGCGATCACATGGTCCTGCTGGAGTTCGTGACCGCCGCCGGGATCACTCTCGGCATGGAC
GAGCTGTACAAGTAAGAAGCTTATCGATAATCAACCTCTGGATTACAAAATTTGTGAAAGATTGACTGGT
ATTCTTAACTATGTTGCTCCTTTTACGCTATGTGGATACGCTGCTTTAATGCCTTTGTATCATGCTATTG
CTTCCCGTATGGCTTTCATTTTCTCCTCCTTGTATAAATCCTGGTTGCTGTCTCTTTATGAGGAGTTGTG
GCCCGTTGTCAGGCAACGTGGCGTGGTGTGCACTGTGTTTGCTGACGCAACCCCCACTGGTTGGGGCATT
GCCACCACCTGTCAGCTCCTTTCCGGGACTTTCGCTTTCCCCCTCCCTATTGCCACGGCGGAACTCATCG
CCGCCTGCCTTGCCCGCTGCTGGACAGGGGCTCGGCTGTTGGGCACTGACAATTCCGTGGTGTTGTCGGG
GAAATCATCGTCCTTTCCTTGGCTGCTCGCCTGTGTTGCCACCTGGATTCTGCGCGGGACGTCCTTCTGC
TACGTCCCTTCGGCCCTCAATCCAGCGGACCTTCCTTCCCGCGGCCTGCTGCCGGCTCTGCGGCCTCTTC
CGCGTCTTCGCCTTCGCCCTCAGACGAGTCGGATCTCCCTTTGGGCCGCCTCCCCGCATCGATACCGTCG
ACCTCGACCCGGGCGGCCGCTTCGAGCAGACATGATAAGATACATTGATGAGTTTGGACAAACCACAACT
AGAATGCAGTGAAAAAAATGCTTTATTTGTGAAATTTGTGATGCTATTGCTTTATTTGTAACCATTATAA
GCTGCAATAAACAAGTTAACAACAACAATTGCATTCATTTTATGTTTCAGGTTCAGGGGGAGATGTGGGA
GGTTTTTTAAAGCAAGTAAAACCTCTACAAATGTGGTAAAATCGATAAGGATCTTCCTAGAGCATGGCTA
CGTAGATAAGTAGCATGGCGGGTTAATCATTAACTACAAGGAACCCCTAGTGATGGAGTTGGCCACTCCC
TCTCTGCGCGCTCGCTCGCTCACTGAGGCCGGGCGACCAAAGGTCGCCCGACGCCCGGGCTTTGCCCGGG
CGGCCTCAGTGAGCGAGCGAGCGCGCAGCCTTAATTAACCTAATTCACTGGCCGTCGTTTTACAACGTCG
TGACTGGGAAAACCCTGGCGTTACCCAACTTAATCGCCTTGCAGCACATCCCCCTTTCGCCAGCTGGCGT
AATAGCGAAGAGGCCCGCACCGATCGCCCTTCCCAACAGTTGCGCAGCCTGAATGGCGAATGGG
[124 nt withheld, positions 2865-2988]
C
[91 nt withheld, positions 2990-3080]
A
[49 nt withheld, positions 3082-3130]
CCTTTGACGTTGGAGTCCACGTTCTTT
[37 nt withheld, positions 3158-3194]
ACCCTATCTCGGTCTATTCTTTTGATTTATAAGGGATTTTGCCGATTTCGGCCTATTGGTTAAAAAATGA
GCTGATTTAACAAAAATTTAACGCGAATTTTAACAAAATATTAACGCTTACAATTTAGGTGGCACTTTTC
GGGGAAATGTGCGCGGAACCCCTATTTGTTTATTTTTCTAAATACATTCAAATATGTATCCGCTCATGAG
ACAATAACCCTGATAAATGCTTCAATAATATTGAAAAAGGAAGAGTATGAGTATTCAACATTTCCGTGTC
GCCCTTATTCCCTTTTTTGCGGCATTTTGCCTTCCTGTTTTTGCTCACCCAGAAACGCTGGTGAAAGTAA
AAGATGCTGAAGATCAGTTGGGTGCACGAGTGGGTTACATCGAACTGGATCTCAACAGCGGTAAGATCCT
TGAGAGTTTTCGCCCCGAAGAACGTTTTCCAATGATGAGCACTTTTAAAGTTCTGCTATGTGGCGCGGTA
TTATCCCGTATTGACGCCGGGCAAGAGCAACTCGGTCGCCGCATACACTATTCTCAGAATGACTTGGTTG
AGTACTCACCAGTCACAGAAAAGCATCTTACGGATGGCATGACAGTAAGAGAATTATGCAGTGCTGCCAT
AACCATGAGTGATAACACTGCGGCCAACTTACTTCTGACAACGATCGGAGGACCGAAGGAGCTAACCGCT
TTTTTGCACAACATGGGGGATCATGTAACTCGCCTTGATCGTTGGGAACCGGAGCTGAATGAAGCCATAC
CAAACGACGAGCGTGACACCACGATGCCTGTAGCAATGGCAACAACGTTGCGCAAACTATTAACTGGCGA
ACTACTTACTCTAGCTTCCCGGCAACAATTAATAGACTGGATGGAGGCGGATAAAGTTGCAGGACCACTT
CTGCGCTCGGCCCTTCCGGCTGGCTGGTTTATTGCTGATAAATCTGGAGCCGGTGAGCGTGGGTCTCGCG
GTATCATTGCAGCACTGGGGCCAGATGGTAAGCCCTCCCGTATCGTAGTTATCTACACGACGGGGAGTCA
GGCAACTATGGATGAACGAAATAGACAGATCGCTGAGATAGGTGCCTCACTGATTAAGCATTGGTAACTG
TCAGACCAAGTTTACTCATATATACTTTAGATTGATTTAAAACTTCATTTTTAATTTAAAAGGATCTAGG
TGAAGATCCTTTTTGATAATCTCATGACCAAAATCCCTTAACGTGAGTTTTCGTTCCACTGAGCGTCAGA
CCCCGTAGAAAAGATCAAAGGATCTTCTTGAGATCCTTTTTTTCTGCGCGTAATCTGCTGCTTGCAAACA
AAAAAACCACCGCTACCAGCGGTGGTTTGTTTGCCGGATCAAGAGCTACCAACTCTTTTTCCGAAGGTAA
CTGGCTTCAGCAGAGCGCAGATACCAAATACTGTTCTTCTAGTGTAGCCGTAGTTAGGCCACCACTTCAA
GAACTCTGTAGCACCGCCTACATACCTCGCTCTGCTAATCCTGTTACCAGTGGCTGCTGCCAGTGGCGAT
AAGTCGTGTCTTACCGGGTTGGACTCAAGACGATAGTTACCGGATAAGGCGCAGCGGTCGGGCTGAACGG
GGGGTTCGTGCACACAGCCCAGCTTGGAGCGAACGACCTACACCGAACTGAGATACCTACAGCGTGAGCT
ATGAGAAAGCGCCACGCTTCCCGAAGGGAGAAAGGCGGACAGGTATCCGGTAAGCGGCAGGGTCGGAACA
GGAGAGCGCACGAGGGAGCTTCCAGGGGGAAACGCCTGGTATCTTTATAGTCCTGTCGGGTTTCGCCACC
TCTGACTTGAGCGTCGATTTTTGTGATGCTCGTCAGGGGGGCGGAGCCTATGGAAAAACGCCAGCAACGC
GGCCTTTTTACGGTTCCTGGCCTTTTGCTGGCCTTTTGCTCACATG
Features (pLannotate 1.2.2; 18 found; start..end, strand, type, name):
      1..121     +  rep_origin     RSF ori (fragment): Plasmids containing the RSF 1030 origin of replication can be propagated in E. coli cells that contain additional plasmids with compatible origins.
    123..215     +  CDS            lacI (fragment): lac repressor; lacI; The lac repressor binds to the lac operator to inhibit transcription in E. coli. This inhibition can be relieved by adding lactose or isopropyl-β-D-thiogalactopyranoside (IPTG).
    228..249     +  protein_bind   CAP binding site: CAP binding activates transcription in the presence of cAMP. E. coli catabolite activator protein
    264..294     +  promoter       lac promoter: promoter for the E. coli lac operon
    302..318     +  protein_bind   lac operator: The lac repressor binds to the lac operator to inhibit transcription in E. coli. This inhibition can be relieved by adding lactose or isopropyl-β-D-thiogalactopyranoside (IPTG). lac repressor encoded by lacI
    379..509     -  repeat_region  AAV2 ITR (fragment): inverted terminal repeat of adeno-associated virus serotype 2 inverted
    577..889     +  promoter       tight TRE promoter: Tet-responsive promoter PTight, consisting of seven tet operator sequences followed by the minimal CMV promoter
    906..1625    +  CDS            EYFP: enhanced YFP mammalian codon-optimized
   1639..2227    +  misc_feature   WPRE: woodchuck hepatitis virus posttranscriptional regulatory element
   2228..2247    +  misc_feature   MCS (fragment): pBluescript multiple cloning site
   2276..2397    -  polyA_signal   SV40 poly(A) signal: SV40 polyadenylation signal
   2420..2488    -  CDS            large T antigen (fragment): large T antigen from SV40 (simian virus 40)
   2559..2689    +  repeat_region  AAV2 ITR (fragment): inverted terminal repeat of adeno-associated virus serotype 2 inverted
   2703..2860    +  CDS            lacZα (fragment): LacZα fragment of β-galactosidase; lacZ fragment
   2865..3293    +  rep_origin     f1 ori (sequence partly withheld): f1 bacteriophage origin of replication; arrow indicates direction of (+) strand synthesis
   3346..3450    +  promoter       AmpR promoter: bla
   3451..4311    +  CDS            AmpR: β-lactamase; bla; confers resistance to ampicillin, carbenicillin, and related antibiotics
   4482..5070    +  rep_origin     ori: high-copy-number ColE1/pMB1/pBR322/pUC origin of replication
