[The description below was written by a language model from this plasmid's Addgene catalogue record and pLannotate feature annotations shown in this document.]
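Description:
pAAV-TRE-EYFP-WPRE is an adeno-associated virus transfer plasmid built on an AAV2 backbone, designed to package a tetracycline-regulated yellow fluorescent reporter into recombinant AAV particles. In bacteria it is maintained as a high-copy plasmid through a ColE1/pUC-type origin and selected with ampicillin via the β-lactamase gene. An f1 phage origin is also present. Short annotated fragments of lacI, the lac promoter/operator, lacZα and an RSF origin appear to be cloning-vector remnants outside the viral genome rather than functional parts. The use of a recombination-deficient host strain is consistent with the need to keep the repeat-rich ITRs intact.

The payload lies between two AAV2 inverted terminal repeats, which are the cis elements required for replication and encapsidation of the intervening DNA. Within them, a tight TRE promoter (seven tet operator repeats fused to a minimal CMV promoter) drives EYFP, a 720 bp mammalian codon-optimized yellow variant of Aequorea victoria GFP that was taken from pEYFP-N1 and inserted between retained EcoRI and NotI sites. A WPRE follows the coding sequence to enhance transcript stability and expression. An SV40 polyadenylation signal sits downstream, annotated on the opposite strand, as is a small neighbouring large T antigen fragment.

Because the TRE has little activity on its own, EYFP expression depends on a tetracycline transactivator (tTA or rtTA) supplied separately, for example from a co-delivered vector or a transgenic line, and it can be modulated with doxycycline. The construct comes from work on bright multicolor labeling of neuronal circuits, where transactivator-amplified expression gives strong fluorescent protein labeling.
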