Addgene plasmid #104111: pAAV-TRE-EYFP-WPRE
Purpose: AAV-mediated expression of EYFP under the TRE promoter.
Depositing lab: Takeshi Imai. Depositing organization: Kyushu University. Publication: Bright multicolor labeling of neuronal circuits with fluorescent proteins and chemical tags. Sakaguchi R, Leiwe MN, Imai T. eLife. 2018 Nov 20;7. pii: 40350. doi: 10.7554/eLife.40350. PubMed 30454553.
Backbone
  Vector backbone: AAV2
  Vector type: AAV
Growth in bacteria
  Bacterial resistance: Ampicillin, 100 μg/mL
  Growth temperature: 37°C
  Growth strain: NEB Stable
  Copy number: High Copy
Gene/Insert
  Gene/Insert name: EYFP
  Species: Aequorea victoria
  Insert size (bp): 720
  Promoter: TRE
  Cloning method: Restriction Enzyme; 5′ cloning site EcoRI (not destroyed); 3′ cloning site NotI (not destroyed)
  Sequencing primers: 5′ CMV-F
Resource information
  A portion of this plasmid was derived from a plasmid made by: The EYFP gene was cloned from pEYFP-N1 (Clontech).
Terms and licenses: Academic/Nonprofit Terms; Industry Terms: Not Available to Industry
How to cite: pAAV-TRE-EYFP-WPRE was a gift from Takeshi Imai (Addgene plasmid # 104111 ; http://n2t.net/addgene:104111 ; RRID:Addgene_104111)
