>Addgene plasmid #104111 | pAAV-TRE-EYFP-WPRE | addgene partial sequence | sequence record 208155 | Addgene Partial NGS Result
TTCTTTCCTGCGTTATCCCCTGATTCTGTGGATAACCGTATTACCGCCTTTGAGTGAGCTGATACCGCTC
GCCGCAGCCGAACGACCGAGCGCAGCGAGTCAGTGAGCGAGGAAGCGGAAGAGCGCCCAATACGCAAACC
GCCTCTCCCCGCGCGTTGGCCGATTCATTAATGCAGCTGCGCGCTCGCTCGCTCACTGAGGCCGCCCGGG
CAAAGCCCGGGCGTCGGGCGACCTTTGGTCGCCCGGCCTCAGTGAGCGAGCGAGCGCGCAGAGAGGGAGT
GGCCAACTCCATCACTAGGGGTTCCTTGTAGTTAATGATTAACCCGCCATGCTACTTATCTACGTAGCCA
TGCTCTAGGAAGATCTCGAATTGGTTTACTCCCTATCAGTGATAGAGAACGTATGTCGAGTTTACTCCCT
ATCAGTGATAGAGAACGATGTCGAGTTTACTCCCTATCAGTGATAGAGAACGTATGTCGAGTTTACTCCC
TATCAGTGATAGAGAACGTATGTCGAGTTTACTCCCTATCAGTGATAGAGAACGTATGTCGAGTTTATCC
CTATCAGTGATAGAGAACGTATGTCGAGTTTACTCCCTATCAGTGATAGAGAACGTATGTCGAGGTAGGC
GTGTACGGTGGGAGGCCTATATAAGCAGAGCTCGTTTAGTGAACCGTCAGATCGCCTGGAGAATTCGCCA
CCATGGTGAGCAAGGGCGAGGAGCTGTTCACCGGGGTGGTGCCCATCCTGGTCGAGCTGGACGGCGACGT
AAACGGCCACAAGTTCAGCGTGTCCGGCGAGGGCGAGGGCGATGCCACCTACGGCAAGCTGACCCTGAAG
TTCATCTGCACCACCGGCAAGCTGCCCGTGCCCTGGCCCACCCTCGTGACCACCTTCGGCTACGGCCTGC
AGTGCTTCGCCCGCTACCCCGACCACATGAAGCAGCACGACTTCTTCAAGTCCGCCATGCCCGAAGGCTA
CGTCCAGGAGCGCACCATCTTCTTCAAGGACGACGGCAACTACAAGACCCGCGCCGAGGTGAAGTTCGAG
GGCGACACCCTGGTGAACCGCATCGAGCTGAAGGGCATCGACTTCAAGGAGGACGGCAACATCCTGGGGC
ACAAGCTGGAGTACAACTACAACAGCCACAACGTCTATATCATGGCCGACAAGCAGAAGAACGGCATCAA
GGTGAACTTCAAGATCCGCCACAACATCGAGGACGGCAGCGTGCAGCTCGCCGACCACTACCAGCAGAAC
ACCCCCATCGGCGACGGCCCCGTGCTGCTGCCCGACAACCACTACCTGAGCTACCAGTCCGCCCTGAGCA
AAGACCCCAACGAGAAGCGCGATCACATGGTCCTGCTGGAGTTCGTGACCGCCGCCGGGATCACTCTCGG
CATGGACGAGCTGTACAAGTAAGAAGCTTATCGATAATCAACCTCTGGATTACAAAATTTGTGAAAGATT
GACTGGTATTCTTAACTATGTTGCTCCTTTTACGCTATGTGGATACGCTGCTTTAATGCCTTTGTATCAT
GCTATTGCTTCCCGTATGGCTTTCATTTTCTCCTCCTTGTATAAATCCTGGTTGCTGTCTCTTTATGAGG
AGTTGTGGCCCGTTGTCAGGCAACGTGGCGTGGTGTGCACTGTGTTTGCTGACGCAACCCCCACTGGTTG
GGGCATTGCCACCACCTGTCAGCTCCTTTCCGGGACTTTCGCTTTCCCCCTCCCTATTGCCACGGCGGAA
CTCATCGCCGCCTGCCTTGCCCGCTGCTGGACAGGGGCTCGGCTGTTGGGCACTGACAATTCCGTGGTGT
TGTCGGGGAAATCATCGTCCTTTCCTTGGCTGCTCGCCTGTGTTGCCACCTGGATTCTGCGCGGGACGTC
CTTCTGCTACGTCCCTTCGGCCCTCAATCCAGCGGACCTTCCTTCCCGCGGCCTGCTGCCGGCTCTGCGG
CCTCTTCCGCGTCTTCGCCTTCGCCCTCAGACGAGTCGGATCTCCCTTTGGGCCGCCTCCCCGCATCGAT
ACCGTCGACCTCGACCCGGGCGGCCGCTTCGAGCAGACATGATAAGATACATTGATGAGTTTGGACAAAC
CACAACTAGAATGCAGTGAAAAAAATGCTTTATTTGTGAAATTTGTGATGCTATTGCTTTATTTGTAACC
ATTATAAGCTGCAATAAACAAGTTAACAACAACAATTGCATTCATTTTATGTTTCAGGTTCAGGGGGAGA
TGTGGGAGGTTTTTTAAAGCAAGTAAAACCTCTACAAATGTGGTAAAATCGATAAGGATCTTCCTAGAGC
ATGGCTACGTAGATAAGTAGCATGGCGGGTTAATCATTAACTACAAGGAACCCCTAGTGATGGAGTTGGC
CACTCCCTCTCTGCGCGCTCGCTCGCTCACTGAGGCCGGGCGACCAAAGGTCGCCCGACGCCCGGGCTTT
GCCCGGGCGGCCTCAGTGAGCGAGCGAGCGCGCAGC
