>Addgene plasmid #104111 | pAAV-TRE-EYFP-WPRE | addgene partial sequence | sequence record 210288 | F1ori-R 5'-AGGGAAGAAAGCGAAAGGAG-3'
[67 nt withheld, positions 1-67]
CCCATTCGCCATTCAGGCTGCGCAACTGTTGGGAAGGGCGATCGGTGCGGGCCTCTTCGCTATTACGCCA
GCTGCGCG
