>Addgene plasmid #104111 | pAAV-TRE-EYFP-WPRE | addgene partial sequence | sequence record 210289 | pRS414-R 5'-CACCTCTGACTTGAGCGTCG-3'
GGGCGGAGCCTATGGAAAAACGCCAGCAACGCGGCCTTTTTACGGTTCCTGGCCTTTTGCTGGCCTTTTG
CTCACATGTTCTTTCCTGCGTTATCCCCTGATTCTGTGGATAACCGTATTACCGCCTTTGAGTGAGCTGA
TACCGCTCGCCGCAGCCGAACGACCGAGCGCAGCGAGTCAGTGAGCGAGGAAGCGGAAGAGCGCCCAATA
CGCAAACCGCCTCTCCCCGCGCGTTGGCCGATTCATTAATGCAGCTGCGCGCTCGCTCGCTCACTGAGGC
CGCCCGGG
